>Addgene plasmid #192999 | ZfSp5l1 | addgene full sequence | sequence record 378775 | Addgene NGS Result
CGCCATTCTGCCTGGGGACGTCGGAGCAAGCTTGATTTAGGTGACACTATAGAATACAAGCTACTTGTTC
TTTTTGCAGGATCCGCGGCCGCCACCATGGCTGCATTAACCTTATCCAGAGCGGACAATTTCCTCCACAA
TTTCTTACAGGACCGCACTCCCAGCTCATCTCCAGAAAGTGGTCCAAACACCCTCTCCTTTCTGGCCACC
ACATGCAGTCAGGCTTGGCAGGAAGGCTCGCAGCTCCCTTACGAGGGTCCGGTGGGCTCCGCATCCAGCA
TGTTCCAGCTCTGGAGCAACGACGTGGCCCCGAACTCCAGCTTAAGCGCTCACCAGATGACCTTCACCGT
GCCCAAAATGCAGTTTCCCAGCCACATGCAACCCACTCTGGGCTCGCACTCCCATCACCACCATCACCAC
CATCATCACCACCACGAGCTTCCCCTCACTCCTCCAGCGGAGCCTCCGTCTGCATATTCATTCGAGCTTT
CCCCGGTTAAAATGCAAGGGAATGCGCCATACTACACGCAGCACAACGCCGTCAGTCAAAACTTTCCAAG
CTTCCTCCAAAACCCCTCAGGAAGAGCTCACCTGCCTGGAGGTCACGTTGAGGATGGCCAGCAGTGGTGG
AGTCTCCCCCAGGGTAACAGCGCTCCCTCCGGGCACCCTTTCTCCTTGGGACGGCAGCTGGTTTTGGGCC
ATCAGCCTCAAATTGCAGCACTTCTGCAGGGAACCTCCAAAGGTCTGTTGAGCTCTACTCGTCGCTGTCG
CCGATGCAAATGCCCAAACTGCCAGTCCACAGGAAACGGAGGTGCTGCATTGGAGTTTGGAAAGAAAAGA
CTACACATTTGTCACATTCCAGATTGTGGGAAGGTTTATAAAAAAACCTCTCACCTCAAAGCGCACCTGC
GCTGGCATGCTGGTGAACGGCCCTTCATTTGCAACTGGCTCTTCTGCGGGAAGAGCTTCACGCGTTCAGA
TGAGCTGCAGAGGCATCTCCGTACACACACCGGGGAGAAGCGTTTCGGCTGTCAGCAGTGTGGAAAACGG
TTTATGCGGAGCGATCATCTCTCCAAGCATGTGAAGACCCATCAGAGCCGGAAGAGCCGGTCCAGTCAGC
CTCCTCACAGCGGGACTGATGCTCTGCTGAGCAACATCAAGAGAGAGTACCCCTATGACGTGCCTGATTA
TGCCTAAGCTCTAGAACTATAGTGAGTCGTATTACGTAGATCCAGACATGATAAGATACATTGATGAGTT
TGGACAAACCACAACTAGAATGCAGTGAAAAAAATGCTTTATTTGTGAAATTTGTGATGCTATTGCTTTA
TTTGTAACCATTATAAGCTGCAATAAACAAGTTAACAACAACAATTGCATTCATTTTATGTTTCAGGTTC
AGGGGGAGGTGTGGGAGGTTTTTTAATTCGCGGCCGCGGCGCCAATGCATTGGGCCCGGTACCCAGCTTT
TGTTCCCTTTAGTGAGGGTTAATTGCGCGCTTGGCGTAATCATGGTCATAGCTGTTTCCTGTGTGAAATT
GTTATCCGCTCACAATTCCACACAACATACGAGCCGGGAGCATAAAGTGTAAAGCCTGGGGTGCCTAATG
AGTGAGCTAACTCACATTAATTGCGTTGCGCTCACTGCCCGCTTTCCAGTCGGGAAACCTGTCGTGCCAG
CTGCATTAATGAATCGGCCAACGCGCGGGGAGAGGCGGTTTGCGTATTGGGCGCTCTTCCGCTTCCTCGC
TCACTGACTCGCTGCGCTCGGTCGTTCGGCTGCGGCGAGCGGTATCAGCTCACTCAAAGGCGGTAATACG
GTTATCCACAGAATCAGGGGATAACGCAGGAAAGAACATGTGAGCAAAAGGCCAGCAAAAGGCCAGGAAC
CGTAAAAAGGCCGCGTTGCTGGCGTTTTTCCATAGGCTCCGCCCCCCTGACGAGCATCACAAAAATCGAC
GCTCAAGTCAGAGGTGGCGAAACCCGACAGGACTATAAAGATACCAGGCGTTTCCCCCTGGAAGCTCCCT
CGTGCGCTCTCCTGTTCCGACCCTGCCGCTTACCGGATACCTGTCCGCCTTTCTCCCTTCGGGAAGCGTG
GCGCTTTCTCATAGCTCACGCTGTAGGTATCTCAGTTCGGTGTAGGTCGTTCGCTCCAAGCTGGGCTGTG
TGCACGAACCCCCCGTTCAGCCCGACCGCTGCGCCTTATCCGGTAACTATCGTCTTGAGTCCAACCCGGT
AAGACACGACTTATCGCCACTGGCAGCAGCCACTGGTAACAGGATTAGCAGAGCGAGGTATGTAGGCGGT
GCTACAGAGTTCTTGAAGTGGTGGCCTAACTACGGCTACACTAGAAGAACAGTATTTGGTATCTGCGCTC
TGCTGAAGCCAGTTACCTTCGGAAAAAGAGTTGGTAGCTCTTGATCCGGCAAACAAACCACCGCTGGTAG
CGGTGGTTTTTTTGTTTGCAAGCAGCAGATTACGCGCAGAAAAAAAGGATCTCAAGAAGATCCTTTGATC
TTTTCTACGGGGTCTGACGCTCAGTGGAACGAAAACTCACGTTAAGGGATTTTGGTCATGAGATTATCAA
AAAGGATCTTCACCTAGATCCTTTTAAATTAAAAATGAAGTTTTAAATCAATCTAAAGTATATATGAGTA
AACTTGGTCTGACAGTTACCAATGCTTAATCAGTGAGGCACCTATCTCAGCGATCTGTCTATTTCGTTCA
TCCATAGTTGCCTGACTCCCCGTCGTGTAGATAACTACGATACGGGAGGGCTTACCATCTGGCCCCAGTG
CTGCAATGATACCGCGAGACCCACGCTCACCGGCTCCAGATTTATCAGCAATAAACCAGCCAGCCGGAAG
GGCCGAGCGCAGAAGTGGTCCTGCAACTTTATCCGCCTCCATCCAGTCTATTAATTGTTGCCGGGAAGCT
AGAGTAAGTAGTTCGCCAGTTAATAGTTTGCGCAACGTTGTTGCCATTGCTACAGGCATCGTGGTGTCAC
GCTCGTCGTTTGGTATGGCTTCATTCAGCTCCGGTTCCCAACGATCAAGGCGAGTTACATGATCCCCCAT
GTTGTGCAAAAAAGCGGTTAGCTCCTTCGGTCCTCCGATCGTTGTCAGAAGTAAGTTGGCCGCAGTGTTA
TCACTCATGGTTATGGCAGCACTGCATAATTCTCTTACTGTCATGCCATCCGTAAGATGCTTTTCTGTGA
CTGGTGAGTACTCAACCAAGTCATTCTGAGAATAGTGTATGCGGCGACCGAGTTGCTCTTGCCCGGCGTC
AATACGGGATAATACCGCGCCACATAGCAGAACTTTAAAAGTGCTCATCATTGGAAAACGTTCTTCGGGG
CGAAAACTCTCAAGGATCTTACCGCTGTTGAGATCCAGTTCGATGTAACCCACTCGTGCACCCAACTGAT
CTTCAGCATCTTTTACTTTCACCAGCGTTTCTGGGTGAGCAAAAACAGGAAGGCAAAATGCCGCAAAAAA
GGGAATAAGGGCGACACGGAAATGTTGAATACTCATACTCTTCCTTTTTCAATATTATTGAAGCATTTAT
CAGGGTTATTGTCTCATGAGCGGATACATATTTGAATGTATTTAGAAAAATAAACAAATAGGGGTTCCGC
GCACATTTCCCCGAAAAGTGCCACCTAAATTGTAAGCGTTAATATTTTGTTAAAATTCGCGTTAAATTTT
TGTTAAATCAGCTCATTTTTTAACCAATAGGCCGAAATCGGCAAAATCCCTTATAAATCAAAAGAATAGA
CCGAGATAGGGT
[37 nt withheld, positions 3793-3829]
AAAGAACGTGGACTCCAACGTCAAAGG
[49 nt withheld, positions 3857-3905]
T
[91 nt withheld, positions 3907-3997]
G
[124 nt withheld, positions 3999-4122]
CCCATTCGCCATTCAGGCTGCGCAACTGTTGGGAAGGGCGATCGGTGCGGGCCTCTTCGCTATTACGCCA
GTCGACCGCCAATTCAATATGGCGTATATGGACTCATGCCAATTCAATATGGTGGATCTGGACCTGTGCC
AATTCAATATGGCGTATATGGACTCGTGCCAATTCAATATGGTGGATCTGGACCCCAGCCAATTCAATAT
GGCGGACTTGGCACCATGCCAATTCAATATGGCGGACCTGGCACTGTGCCAACTGGGGAGGGGTCTACTT
GGCACGGTGCCAAGTTTGAGGAGGGGTCTTGGCCCTGTGCCAAGTCCGCCATATTGAATTGGCATGGTGC
CAATAATGGCGGCCATATTGGCTATATGCCAGGATCAATATATAGGCAATATCCAATATGGCCCTATGCC
AATATGGCTATTGGCCAGGTTCAATACTATGTATTGGCCCTATGCCATATAGTATTCCATATATGGGTTT
TCCTATTGACGTAGATAGCCCCTCCCAATGGGCGGTCCCATATACCATATATGGGGCTTCCTAATACCGC
CCATAGCCACTCCCCCATTGACGTCAATGGTCTCTATATATGGTCTTTCCTATTGACGTCATATGGGCGG
TCCTATTGACGTATATGGCGCCTCCCCCATTGACGTCAATTACGGTAAATGGCCCGCCTGGCTCAATGCC
CATTGACGTCAATAGGACCACCCACCATTGACGTCAATGGGATGGCTCATTGCCCATTCATATCCGTTCT
CACGCCCCCTATTGACGTCAATGACGGTAAATGGCCCACTTGGCAGTACATCAATATCTATTAATAGTAA
CTTGGCAAGTACATTACTATTGGAAGTACGCCAGGGTACATTGGCAGTACTCCCATTGACGTCAATGGCG
GTAAATGGCCCGCGATGGCTGCCAAGTACATCCCCATTGACGTCAATGGGGAGGGGCAATGACGCAAATG
GGCGTTCCATTGACGTAAATGGGCGGTAGGCGTGCCTAATGGGAGGTCTATATAAGCAATGCTCGTTTAG
GGAAC
Features (pLannotate 1.2.2; 16 found; start..end, strand, type, name):
     35..53      +  promoter       SP6 promoter: promoter for bacteriophage SP6 RNA polymerase
    646..954     +  CDS            SP8 (fragment): SP8_CHICK - Experimental evidence at transcript level: Swiss-Prot protein existence level 2. Transcription factor which plays a key role in limb development. Positively regulates FGF8 expression in the apical ectodermal ridge (AER) and contributes to limb outgrowth in embryos. From Gallus gallus (Chicken).
   1171..1193    +  CDS            3xHA (fragment): three tandem HA epitope tags
   1207..1224    -  promoter       T7 promoter (fragment): promoter for bacteriophage T7 RNA polymerase
   1229..1363    -  polyA_signal   SV40 poly(A) signal: SV40 polyadenylation signal
   1476..1494    -  promoter       T3 promoter: promoter for bacteriophage T3 RNA polymerase
   1539..1555    -  protein_bind   lac operator: The lac repressor binds to the lac operator to inhibit transcription in E. coli. This inhibition can be relieved by adding lactose or isopropyl-β-D-thiogalactopyranoside (IPTG). lac repressor encoded by lacI
   1563..1593    -  promoter       lac promoter: promoter for the E. coli lac operon
   1608..1629    -  protein_bind   CAP binding site: CAP binding activates transcription in the presence of cAMP. E. coli catabolite activator protein
   1642..1734    -  CDS            lacI (fragment): lac repressor; lacI; The lac repressor binds to the lac operator to inhibit transcription in E. coli. This inhibition can be relieved by adding lactose or isopropyl-β-D-thiogalactopyranoside (IPTG).
   1917..2505    -  rep_origin     ori: high-copy-number ColE1/pMB1/pBR322/pUC origin of replication
   2676..3536    -  CDS            AmpR: β-lactamase; bla; confers resistance to ampicillin, carbenicillin, and related antibiotics
   3537..3641    -  promoter       AmpR promoter: bla
   3694..4122    -  rep_origin     f1 ori (sequence partly withheld): f1 bacteriophage origin of replication; arrow indicates direction of (+) strand synthesis
   4127..4193    -  CDS            lacZα (fragment): LacZα fragment of β-galactosidase; lacZ fragment
   4200..5177    +  promoter       CMV IE94 promoter: enhancer/promoter region of simian cytomegalovirus major immediate early transcription unit IE94
