[The description below was written by a language model from this plasmid's Addgene catalogue record and pLannotate feature annotations shown in this document.]
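Description:
ZfSp5l1 is a pCS2-based expression plasmid of about 5.2 kb carrying the coding sequence for zebrafish (Danio rerio) Sp5-like, an Sp-family zinc-finger transcription factor. The insert is recorded as 1,098 bp, with an HA epitope tag at the C terminus. The automated annotation does not name the insert directly. It flags part of the region as similar to chicken SP8, which most likely reflects conservation among Sp-family proteins rather than a different gene, and it finds a short match to an HA-tag sequence just downstream, in line with the catalogued C-terminal tag.

Expression in vertebrate cells is driven by the simian cytomegalovirus IE94 enhancer/promoter. On the circular map this promoter lies immediately upstream of an SP6 promoter and the insert, and an SV40 polyadenylation signal follows the coding region. The SP6 promoter allows in vitro transcription of sense mRNA from the same template, a typical use of pCS2 vectors for embryo microinjection. Partial T7 and full T3 promoters sit on the opposite strand downstream of the insert and could yield antisense transcripts. For propagation in E. coli the backbone has a high-copy ColE1/pUC-type origin and the β-lactamase gene for ampicillin selection, together with an f1 origin and leftover lac promoter/operator, lacI and lacZα fragments from the parental cloning vector.

The record states only that the plasmid encodes zebrafish Sp5-like. It was deposited with a study of a conserved Wnt3/β-catenin/Sp5 feedback loop, which suggests it serves to express the HA-tagged protein in cultured cells or embryos for detection and functional assays.
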