Addgene plasmid #192999: ZfSp5l1
Purpose: Plasmid that encodes for Zebrafish Sp5-like
Depositing lab: Brigitte Galliot. Depositing organization: University of Geneva. Publication: An evolutionarily-conserved Wnt3/beta-catenin/Sp5 feedback loop restricts head organizer activity in Hydra. Vogg MC, Beccari L, Iglesias Olle L, Rampon C, Vriz S, Perruchoud C, Wenger Y, Galliot B. Nat Commun. 2019 Jan 18;10(1):312. doi: 10.1038/s41467-018-08242-2. PubMed 30659200.
Backbone
  Vector backbone: pCS2
  Vector type: Mammalian Expression
Growth in bacteria
  Bacterial resistance: Ampicillin, 100 μg/mL
  Growth temperature: 37°C
  Growth strain: DH5alpha
  Copy number: High Copy
Gene/Insert
  Gene/Insert name: Zebrafish Sp5-like
  Species: D. rerio (zebrafish)
  Insert size (bp): 1098
  Tag / fusion protein: HA (C terminal on insert)
  Cloning method: Unknown
Terms and licenses: Academic/Nonprofit Terms; Industry Terms: Not Available to Industry
How to cite: ZfSp5l1 was a gift from Brigitte Galliot (Addgene plasmid # 192999 ; http://n2t.net/addgene:192999 ; RRID:Addgene_192999)
